Addgene plasmid #156877: pD649-HAsp-LRRC4C-Fc(DAPA)-AviTag-6xHis
Purpose: Mammalian expression of cell-surface protein extracellular domain fused to Fc(DAPA)-Avi-6xHis. Protein is secreted from cells.
Depositing lab: Chris Garcia. Depositing organization: Stanford University. Publication: A Human IgSF Cell-Surface Interactome Reveals a Complex Network of Protein-Protein Interactions. Wojtowicz WM, Vielmetter J, Fernandes RA, Siepe DH, Eastman CL, Chisholm GB, Cox S, Klock H, Anderson PW, Rue SM, Miller JJ, Glaser SM, Bragstad ML, Vance J, Lam AW, Lesley SA, Zinn K, Garcia KC. Cell. 2020 Aug 20;182(4):1027-1043.e17. doi: 10.1016/j.cell.2020.07.025. PubMed 32822567.
Backbone
  Vector backbone: pD649
  Backbone size w/o insert (bp): 6106
  Vector type: Mammalian Expression
Growth in bacteria
  Bacterial resistance: Ampicillin, 100 μg/mL
  Growth temperature: 37°C
  Growth strain: DH5alpha
  Copy number: High Copy
Gene/Insert
  Gene/Insert name: LRRC4C (alt name: LRC4C)
  Species: H. sapiens (human)
  Insert size (bp): 1449
  Mutation: Fc region of human IgG contains D265A and P329A mutations (DAPA)
  Entrez Gene: LRRC4C (a.k.a. NGL-1, NGL1)
  Promoter: CMV/SP6
  Tag / fusion protein: Fc(DAPA)-AviTag-6xHis (C terminal on backbone)
  Cloning method: Restriction Enzyme; 5′ cloning site GCGGCCGC (not destroyed); 3′ cloning site GGCGCGCC (not destroyed)
  Sequencing primers: 5′ ATTTAGGTGACACTATAG; 3′ CACGTACCAGTTGAACTTCACC
Resource information
  A portion of this plasmid was derived from a plasmid made by: synthesis by ThermoFisher
Terms and licenses: Academic/Nonprofit Terms; Industry Terms: Not Available to Industry
Depositor comments: Some plasmids in this collection may have an IS4-like element ISVsa5 family transposase upstream of the CMV promoter.
How to cite: pD649-HAsp-LRRC4C-Fc(DAPA)-AviTag-6xHis was a gift from Chris Garcia (Addgene plasmid # 156877 ; http://n2t.net/addgene:156877 ; RRID:Addgene_156877)
