[The description below was written by a language model from this plasmid's Addgene catalogue record and pLannotate feature annotations shown in this document.]
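Description:
pD649-HAsp-LRRC4C-Fc(DAPA)-AviTag-6xHis is a mammalian expression plasmid of about 7.6 kb, built on the pD649 backbone, for producing the extracellular domain of human LRRC4C (also called NGL-1) as a secreted Fc fusion protein. It is maintained in E. coli at high copy through a ColE1/pUC-type origin and selected with ampicillin via the β-lactamase gene. The annotation also picks up short remnants of KanR, lacZα, an rrnB terminator and an f1 origin, which appear to be backbone remnants rather than functional elements.

Expression is driven by the CMV immediate-early enhancer and promoter, followed by a fragment of CMV intron A. An SP6 promoter lies just upstream of the coding region, where it can serve for in vitro transcription or as a sequencing primer site. The open reading frame begins with a secretion signal. The plasmid name indicates an HA signal peptide, although the automated annotation matched a short fragment of this region to a mouse IgH signal sequence. The roughly 1.45 kb LRRC4C ectodomain follows, cloned between retained NotI and AscI sites. It is fused at its C terminus to a human IgG Fc region, which the annotation tool matched to IGHG4. This Fc carries the D265A and P329A (DAPA) substitutions, which are generally used to reduce Fc effector interactions. An AviTag for site-specific BirA biotinylation and a 6xHis tag for metal-affinity purification come next according to the record, though neither is annotated in the feature table, and a bGH polyadenylation signal ends the unit.

A separate SV40/EM7-promoted puromycin resistance cassette with an SV40 poly(A) signal could allow selection of transfected mammalian cells. The plasmid belongs to a collection made for mapping interactions among human cell-surface proteins. The depositor notes that some members of the collection may carry an IS4-like transposase insertion upstream of the CMV promoter, but none is annotated here.
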