Features (pLannotate 1.2.2; 21 found; start..end, strand, type, name):
    119..143     -  CDS            KanR (fragment): aminoglycoside phosphotransferase; aph(3')-Ia; confers resistance to kanamycin
    254..842     +  rep_origin     ori: high-copy-number ColE1/pMB1/pBR322/pUC origin of replication
   1067..1084    +  terminator     rrnB T2 terminator (fragment): transcription terminator T2 from the E. coli rrnB gene
   1109..1128    -  CDS            lacZα (fragment): LacZα fragment of β-galactosidase; lacZ fragment
   1584..1600    +  protein_bind   lac operator: The lac repressor binds to the lac operator to inhibit transcription in E. coli. This inhibition can be relieved by adding lactose or isopropyl-β-D-thiogalactopyranoside (IPTG). lac repressor encoded by lacI
   1843..2146    +  enhancer       CMV enhancer: human cytomegalovirus immediate early enhancer
   2147..2350    +  promoter       CMV promoter: human cytomegalovirus (CMV) immediate early promoter
   2486..2529    +  intron         CMV intron (fragment): modified intron A from human cytomegalovirus
   2581..2599    +  promoter       SP6 promoter: promoter for bacteriophage SP6 RNA polymerase
   2603..2640    +  CDS            IgH signal sequence (fragment): signal sequence from the mouse immunoglobulin heavy chain variable region
   2746..4197    +  CDS            LRRC4C (fragment): LRC4C_HUMAN - Also known as KIAA1580, NGL1. Experimental evidence at protein level: Swiss-Prot protein existence level 1. May promote neurite outgrowth of developing thalamic neurons. From Homo sapiens (Human).
   4099..4890    +  CDS            IGHG4 (fragment): IGHG4_HUMAN - Experimental evidence at protein level: Swiss-Prot protein existence level 1. Constant region of immunoglobulin heavy chains. Immunoglobulins, also known as antibodies, are membrane-bound or secreted glycoproteins produced by B lymphocytes. In the recognition phase of humoral immunity, the membrane-bound immunoglobulins serve as receptors which, upon binding of a specific antigen, trigger the clonal expansion and differentiation of B lymphocytes into immunoglobulins- secreting plasma cells. Secreted immunoglobulins mediate the effector phase of humoral immunity, which results in
   5105..5216    +  polyA_signal   bGH poly(A) signal: bovine growth hormone polyadenylation signal
   5217..5325    +  rep_origin     f1 ori (fragment): f1 bacteriophage origin of replication; arrow indicates direction of (+) strand synthesis
   5339..5668    +  promoter       SV40 promoter: SV40 enhancer and early promoter
   5716..5763    +  promoter       EM7 promoter: synthetic bacterial promoter&nbsp
   5782..6381    +  CDS            PuroR (fragment): puromycin N-acetyltransferase; pac from Streptomyces; confers resistance to puromycin
   6391..6516    +  CDS            ble (fragment): BLE_KLEPN - Experimental evidence at protein level: Swiss-Prot protein existence level 1. Binding protein with a strong affinity to the bleomycin family of antibiotics. Binds to CL990; an antimitotic-antibiotic compound. From Klebsiella pneumoniae.
   6511..6632    +  polyA_signal   SV40 poly(A) signal: SV40 polyadenylation signal
   6685..7545    -  CDS            AmpR: β-lactamase; bla; confers resistance to ampicillin, carbenicillin, and related antibiotics
   7548..89      -  promoter       AmpR promoter (fragment) (across the origin): bla
>Addgene plasmid #156877 | pD649-HAsp-LRRC4C-Fc(DAPA)-AviTag-6xHis | depositor full sequence | sequence record 302863 | Full Sequence
TTTCAATATTATTGAAGCATTTATCAGGGTTATTGTCTCATGAGCGGATACATATTTGAATGTATTTAGA
AAAATAAACAAATAGGGGTCAGTGTTACAACCAATTAACCAATTCTGAACATTATCGCGAGCCCATTTAT
ACCTGAATATGGCTCATAACACCCCTTGCTCATGACCAAAATCCCTTAACGTGAGTTACGCGCGCGTCGT
TCCACTGAGCGTCAGACCCCGTAGAAAAGATCAAAGGATCTTCTTGAGATCCTTTTTTTCTGCGCGTAAT
CTGCTGCTTGCAAACAAAAAAACCACCGCTACCAGCGGTGGTTTGTTTGCCGGATCAAGAGCTACCAACT
CTTTTTCCGAAGGTAACTGGCTTCAGCAGAGCGCAGATACCAAATACTGTTCTTCTAGTGTAGCCGTAGT
TAGCCCACCACTTCAAGAACTCTGTAGCACCGCCTACATACCTCGCTCTGCTAATCCTGTTACCAGTGGC
TGCTGCCAGTGGCGATAAGTCGTGTCTTACCGGGTTGGACTCAAGACGATAGTTACCGGATAAGGCGCAG
CGGTCGGGCTGAACGGGGGGTTCGTGCACACAGCCCAGCTTGGAGCGAACGACCTACACCGAACTGAGAT
ACCTACAGCGTGAGCTATGAGAAAGCGCCACGCTTCCCGAAGGGAGAAAGGCGGACAGGTATCCGGTAAG
CGGCAGGGTCGGAACAGGAGAGCGCACGAGGGAGCTTCCAGGGGGAAACGCCTGGTATCTTTATAGTCCT
GTCGGGTTTCGCCACCTCTGACTTGAGCGTCGATTTTTGTGATGCTCGTCAGGGGGGCGGAGCCTATGGA
AAAACGCCAGCAACGCGGCCTTTTTACGGTTCCTGGCCTTTTGCTGGCCTTTTGCTCACATGTTCTTTCC
TGCGTTATCCCCTGATTCTGTGGATAACCGTATTACCGCCTTTGAGTGAGCTGATACCGCTCGCCGCAGC
CGAACGACCGAGCGCAGCGAGTCAGTGAGCGAGGAAGCGGAAGGCGAGAGTAGGGAACTGCCAGGCATCA
AACTAAGCAGAAGGCCCCTGACGGATGGCCTTTTTGCGTTTCTACAAACTCTTTCTGTGTTGTAAAACGA
CGGCCAGTCTTAAGCTCGGGCCCCCTGGGCGGTTCTGATAACGAGTAATCGTTAATCCGCAAATAACGTA
AAAACCCGCTTCGGCGGGTTTTTTTATGGGGGGAGTTTAGGGAAAGAGCATTTGTCAGAATATTTAAGGG
CGCCTGTCACTTTGCTTGATATATGAGAATTATTTAACCTTATAAATGAGAAAAAAGCAACGCACTTTAA
ATAAGATACGTTGCTTTTTCGATTGATGAACACCTATAATTAAACTATTCATCTATTATTTATGATTTTT
TGTATATACAATATTTCTAGTTTGTTAAAGAGAATTAAGAAAATAAATCTCGAAAATAATAAAGGGAAAA
TCAGTTTTTGATATCAAAATTATACATGTCAACGATAATACAAAATATAATACAAACTATAAGATGTTAT
CAGTATTTATTATCATTTAGAATAAATTTTGTGTCGCCCTTAATTGTGAGCGGATAACAATTACGAGCTT
CATGCACAGTGGCGTTGACTCAATATTGGCCATTAGCCATATTATTCATTGGTTATATAGCATAAATCAA
TATTGGCTATTGGCCATTGCATACGTTGTATCTATATCATAATATGTACATTTATATTGGCTCATGTCCA
ATATGACCGCCATGTTGGCATTGATTATTGACTAGTTATTAATAGTAATCAATTACGGGGTCATTAGTTC
ATAGCCCATATATGGAGTTCCGCGTTACATAACTTACGGTAAATGGCCCGCCTGGCTGACCGCCCAACGA
CCCCCGCCCATTGACGTCAATAATGACGTATGTTCCCATAGTAACGCCAATAGGGACTTTCCATTGACGT
CAATGGGTGGAGTATTTACGGTAAACTGCCCACTTGGCAGTACATCAAGTGTATCATATGCCAAGTACGC
CCCCTATTGACGTCAATGACGGTAAATGGCCCGCCTGGCATTATGCCCAGTACATGACCTTATGGGACTT
TCCTACTTGGCAGTACATCTACGTATTAGTCATCGCTATTACCATGGTGATGCGGTTTTGGCAGTACATC
AATGGGCGTGGATAGCGGTTTGACTCACGGGGATTTCCAAGTCTCCACCCCATTGACGTCAATGGGAGTT
TGTTTTGGCACCAAAATCAACGGGACTTTCCAAAATGTCGTAACAACTCCGCCCCATTGACGCAAATGGG
CGGTAGGCGTGTACGGTGGGAGGTCTATATAAGCAGAGCTCGTTTAGTGAACCGTCAGATCGCCTGGAGA
CGCCATCCACGCTGTTTTGACCTCCATAGAAGACACCGGGACCGATCCAGCCTCCGCGGCCGGGAACGGT
GCATTGGAACGCGGATTCCCCGTGCCAAGAGTGACGTAAGTACCGCCTATAGAGTCTATAGGCCCACCCC
CTTGGCTTCGTTAGAACGCGGCTACAATTAATACATAACCTTATGTATCATACACATACGATTTAGGTGA
CACTATAGAATAACATCCACTTTGCCTTTCTCTCCACAGGTGTCCACTCCCAGGTCCAACTGCACCTCGG
TTCTATCGAAAACGCGCCTGCTAGCGCCACCATGAAGACCATCATTGCCCTGAGCTACATCTTCTGCCTG
GTGTTCGCTGCGGCCGCCCAAACATGTCCTAGCGTGTGCAGCTGTAGCAACCAGTTCAGCAAAGTGATCT
GCGTGCGGAAGAACCTGAGAGAGGTGCCAGACGGCATCAGCACCAACACCAGACTGCTGAACCTGCACGA
GAACCAGATCCAGATCATCAAAGTGAACAGCTTCAAGCACCTGAGGCACCTGGAAATCCTGCAGCTGAGC
CGGAACCACATCAGAACAATCGAGATCGGCGCCTTCAACGGCCTGGCCAACCTGAATACCCTGGAACTGT
TCGACAACCGGCTGACCACCATTCCTAATGGCGCCTTCGTGTACCTGAGCAAGCTGAAAGAGCTGTGGCT
GCGGAACAACCCCATCGAGTCTATCCCCAGCTACGCCTTCAATAGAATCCCCAGCCTGAGAAGGCTGGAC
CTGGGAGAGCTGAAGAGACTGAGCTATATCAGCGAGGGCGCCTTTGAGGGCCTGAGCAACCTCAGATACC
TGAACCTGGCCATGTGCAATCTGAGAGAGATCCCCAATCTGACCCCTCTGATCAAGCTGGACGAGCTGGA
TCTGAGCGGCAACCACCTGTCTGCCATCAGACCTGGAAGTTTCCAGGGCCTGATGCATCTGCAGAAACTG
TGGATGATCCAGAGCCAGATCCAAGTGATCGAGCGGAACGCCTTCGACAATCTGCAGAGCCTGGTGGAAA
TCAATCTGGCCCACAACAACCTGACACTGCTGCCCCACGATCTGTTCACACCTCTGCACCACCTGGAACG
CATCCATCTGCATCACAACCCCTGGAATTGCAACTGCGACATCCTGTGGCTGAGCTGGTGGATCAAGGAC
ATGGCCCCTAGCAATACCGCCTGCTGCGCCAGATGCAACACCCCTCCTAACCTGAAGGGCAGATATATCG
GCGAGCTGGACCAGAACTACTTCACCTGTTACGCCCCTGTGATCGTGGAACCTCCTGCCGACCTGAATGT
GACAGAAGGCATGGCCGCCGAGCTGAAGTGTAGAGCCTCTACCAGCCTGACCAGCGTGTCCTGGATCACC
CCTAATGGCACAGTGATGACCCACGGCGCCTACAAAGTGCGGATTGCCGTGCTGTCCGACGGCACCCTGA
ATTTCACAAACGTGACCGTGCAGGACACCGGCATGTACACCTGTATGGTGTCCAACAGCGTGGGCAATAC
CACAGCCAGCGCCACACTGAACGTGACAGCCGCCACAACCACACCTTTCAGCTACTTCAGCACCGTGACA
GTGGAAACCATGGAACCCAGCCAGGATGAGGCCAGAACCACCGATAACAACGTGGGCCCTACACCTGTGG
TGGACTGGGAAACCACCAACGTGACCACAAGCCTGACACCTCAGAGCACCAGAAGCACCGAGAAAACCTT
CACAATCCCCGTGACCGACATCAACAGCGGCATCCCTGGCATCGACGAAGTGATGAAGACCACCAAAGGC
GCGCCGGGCGGCGACAAGACCCACACCTGCCCCCCCTGCCCAGCTCCAGAACTGCTGGGAGGGCCTTCCG
TGTTCCTGTTCCCCCCCAAGCCCAAGGACACCCTGATGATCAGCAGGACCCCCGAGGTGACCTGCGTGGT
GGTGGCCGTGTCCCACGAGGACCCAGAGGTGAAGTTCAACTGGTACGTGGACGGCGTGGAGGTGCACAAC
GCCAAGACCAAGCCCAGAGAGGAGCAGTACAACAGCACCTACAGGGTGGTGTCCGTGCTGACCGTGCTGC
ACCAGGACTGGCTGAACGGCAAAGAATACAAGTGCAAAGTCTCCAACAAGGCCCTGGCTGCCCCAATCGA
AAAGACAATCAGCAAGGCCAAGGGCCAGCCACGGGAGCCCCAGGTGTACACCCTGCCCCCCAGCCGGGAG
GAGATGACCAAGAACCAGGTGTCCCTGACCTGTCTGGTGAAGGGCTTCTACCCCAGCGATATCGCCGTGG
AGTGGGAGAGCAACGGCCAGCCCGAGAACAACTACAAGACCACCCCCCCAGTGCTGGACAGCGACGGCAG
CTTCTTCCTGTACAGCAAGCTGACCGTGGACAAGTCCAGGTGGCAGCAGGGCAACGTGTTCAGCTGCAGC
GTGATGCACGAGGCCCTGCACAACCACTACACCCAGAAGTCCCTGAGCCTGAGCCCCGGCGGCAGCGGTC
TTAATGATATTTTCGAGGCTCAGAAGATTGAGTGGCATGAACACCACCACCATCACCACTAAGGCCGGCC
TGTAGTCACTGGCACAACGCGTTACCCGGTAAGCCAATCGGGTATACACGGTCGTCATACTGCAGACAGG
GTTCTTCTACTTTGCAAGATAGTCTTGAGTAGTAAAATAAATAGATAGAGAAAATCAGCCTCGACTGTGC
CTTCTAGTTGCCAGCCATCTGTTGTTTGCCCCTCCCCCGTGCCTTCCTTGACCCTGGAAGGTGCCACTCC
CACTGTCCTTTCCTAATAAAATGAGGAAATTGCATCACAACACTCAACCCTATCTCGGTCTATTCTTTTG
ATTTATAAGGGATTTTGCCGATTTCGGCCTATTGGTTAAAAAATGAGCTGATTTAACAAAAATTTAACGC
GAATTAATTCTGTGGAATGTGTGTCAGTTAGGGTGTGGAAAGTCCCCAGGCTCCCCAGCAGGCAGAAGTA
TGCAAAGCATGCATCTCAATTAGTCAGCAACCAGGTGTGGAAAGTCCCCAGGCTCCCCAGCAGGCAGAAG
TATGCAAAGCATGCATCTCAATTAGTCAGCAACCATAGTCCCGCCCCTAACTCCGCCCATCCCGCCCCTA
ACTCCGCCCAGTTCCGCCCATTCTCCGCCCCATGGCTGACTAATTTTTTTTATTTATGCAGAGGCCGAGG
CCGCCTCTGCCTCTGAGCTATTCCAGAAGTAGTGAGGAGGCTTTTTTGGAGGCCTAGGCTTTTGCAAAAA
GCTCCCGGGAGCTTGTATATCCATTTTCGGATCTGATCAGCACGTGTTGACAATTAATCATCGGCATAGT
ATATCGGCATAGTATAATACGACAAGGTGAGGAACTAAACCATGACCGAGTACAAGCCCACGGTGCGCCT
CGCCACCCGCGACGACGTCCCCAGGGCCGTACGCACCCTCGCCGCCGCGTTCGCCGACTACCCCGCCACG
CGCCACACCGTCGATCCGGACCGCCACATCGAGCGGGTCACCGAGCTGCAAGAACTCTTCCTCACGCGCG
TCGGGCTCGACATCGGCAAGGTGTGGGTCGCGGACGACGGCGCCGCGGTGGCGGTCTGGACCACGCCGGA
GAGCGTCGAAGCGGGGGCGGTGTTCGCCGAGATCGGCCCGCGCATGGCCGAGTTGAGCGGTTCCCGGCTG
GCCGCGCAGCAACAGATGGAAGGCCTCCTGGCGCCGCACCGGCCCAAGGAGCCCGCGTGGTTCCTGGCCA
CCGTCGGCGTCTCGCCCGACCACCAGGGCAAGGGTCTGGGCAGCGCCGTCGTGCTCCCCGGAGTGGAGGC
GGCCGAGCGCGCCGGGGTGCCCGCCTTCCTGGAGACATCCGCGCCCCGCAACCTCCCCTTCTACGAGCGG
CTCGGCTTCACCGTCACCGCCGACGTCGAGGTGCCCGAAGGACCGCGCACCTGGTGCATGACCCGCAAGC
CCGGTGCCTGACACGTGCTACGAGATTTCGATTCCACCGCCGCCTTCTATGAAAGGTTGGGCTTCGGAAT
CGTTTTCCGGGACGCCGGCTGGATGATCCTCCAGCGCGGGGATCTCATGCTGGAGTTCTTCGCCCACCCC
AACTTGTTTATTGCAGCTTATAATGGTTACAAATAAAGCAATAGCATCACAAATTTCACAAATAAAGCAT
TTTTTTCACTGCATTCTAGTTGTGGTTTGTCCAAACTCATCAATGTATCTTATCATGTCTGTATACCGTC
GACCTCTAGCTAGAGCTTGGCGTAATCATGGTCATTACCAATGCTTAATCAGTGAGGCACCTATCTCAGC
GATCTGTCTATTTCGTTCATCCATAGTTGCCTGACTCCCCGTCGTGTAGATAACTACGATACGGGAGGGC
TTACCATCTGGCCCCAGCGCTGCGATGATACCGCGAGAACCACGCTCACCGGCTCCGGATTTATCAGCAA
TAAACCAGCCAGCCGGAAGGGCCGAGCGCAGAAGTGGTCCTGCAACTTTATCCGCCTCCATCCAGTCTAT
TAATTGTTGCCGGGAAGCTAGAGTAAGTAGTTCGCCAGTTAATAGTTTGCGCAACGTTGTTGCCATCGCT
ACAGGCATCGTGGTGTCACGCTCGTCGTTTGGTATGGCTTCATTCAGCTCCGGTTCCCAACGATCAAGGC
GAGTTACATGATCCCCCATGTTGTGCAAAAAAGCGGTTAGCTCCTTCGGTCCTCCGATCGTTGTCAGAAG
TAAGTTGGCCGCAGTGTTATCACTCATGGTTATGGCAGCACTGCATAATTCTCTTACTGTCATGCCATCC
GTAAGATGCTTTTCTGTGACTGGTGAGTACTCAACCAAGTCATTCTGAGAATAGTGTATGCGGCGACCGA
GTTGCTCTTGCCCGGCGTCAATACGGGATAATACCGCGCCACATAGCAGAACTTTAAAAGTGCTCATCAT
TGGAAAACGTTCTTCGGGGCGAAAACTCTCAAGGATCTTACCGCTGTTGAGATCCAGTTCGATGTAACCC
ACTCGTGCACCCAACTGATCTTCAGCATCTTTTACTTTCACCAGCGTTTCTGGGTGAGCAAAAACAGGAA
GGCAAAATGCCGCAAAAAAGGGAATAAGGGCGACACGGAAATGTTGAATACTCATATTCTTCCTT
