>Addgene plasmid #156877 | pD649-HAsp-LRRC4C-Fc(DAPA)-AviTag-6xHis | depositor partial sequence | sequence record 302864 | insert (extracellular domain)
CAAACATGTCCTAGCGTGTGCAGCTGTAGCAACCAGTTCAGCAAAGTGATCTGCGTGCGGAAGAACCTGA
GAGAGGTGCCAGACGGCATCAGCACCAACACCAGACTGCTGAACCTGCACGAGAACCAGATCCAGATCAT
CAAAGTGAACAGCTTCAAGCACCTGAGGCACCTGGAAATCCTGCAGCTGAGCCGGAACCACATCAGAACA
ATCGAGATCGGCGCCTTCAACGGCCTGGCCAACCTGAATACCCTGGAACTGTTCGACAACCGGCTGACCA
CCATTCCTAATGGCGCCTTCGTGTACCTGAGCAAGCTGAAAGAGCTGTGGCTGCGGAACAACCCCATCGA
GTCTATCCCCAGCTACGCCTTCAATAGAATCCCCAGCCTGAGAAGGCTGGACCTGGGAGAGCTGAAGAGA
CTGAGCTATATCAGCGAGGGCGCCTTTGAGGGCCTGAGCAACCTCAGATACCTGAACCTGGCCATGTGCA
ATCTGAGAGAGATCCCCAATCTGACCCCTCTGATCAAGCTGGACGAGCTGGATCTGAGCGGCAACCACCT
GTCTGCCATCAGACCTGGAAGTTTCCAGGGCCTGATGCATCTGCAGAAACTGTGGATGATCCAGAGCCAG
ATCCAAGTGATCGAGCGGAACGCCTTCGACAATCTGCAGAGCCTGGTGGAAATCAATCTGGCCCACAACA
ACCTGACACTGCTGCCCCACGATCTGTTCACACCTCTGCACCACCTGGAACGCATCCATCTGCATCACAA
CCCCTGGAATTGCAACTGCGACATCCTGTGGCTGAGCTGGTGGATCAAGGACATGGCCCCTAGCAATACC
GCCTGCTGCGCCAGATGCAACACCCCTCCTAACCTGAAGGGCAGATATATCGGCGAGCTGGACCAGAACT
ACTTCACCTGTTACGCCCCTGTGATCGTGGAACCTCCTGCCGACCTGAATGTGACAGAAGGCATGGCCGC
CGAGCTGAAGTGTAGAGCCTCTACCAGCCTGACCAGCGTGTCCTGGATCACCCCTAATGGCACAGTGATG
ACCCACGGCGCCTACAAAGTGCGGATTGCCGTGCTGTCCGACGGCACCCTGAATTTCACAAACGTGACCG
TGCAGGACACCGGCATGTACACCTGTATGGTGTCCAACAGCGTGGGCAATACCACAGCCAGCGCCACACT
GAACGTGACAGCCGCCACAACCACACCTTTCAGCTACTTCAGCACCGTGACAGTGGAAACCATGGAACCC
AGCCAGGATGAGGCCAGAACCACCGATAACAACGTGGGCCCTACACCTGTGGTGGACTGGGAAACCACCA
ACGTGACCACAAGCCTGACACCTCAGAGCACCAGAAGCACCGAGAAAACCTTCACAATCCCCGTGACCGA
CATCAACAGCGGCATCCCTGGCATCGACGAAGTGATGAAGACCACCAAA
